>Addgene plasmid #237934 | TRBV11-3 | addgene full sequence | sequence record 475849 | Addgene NGS Result
CTGAGAGACTCTAAATCCAGTGACAAGTCTGTCTGCCTATTCACCGATTTTGATTCTCAAACAAATGTGT
CACAAAGTAAGGATTCTGACGTCTATATCACAGACAAAACTGTGCTAGACATGAGGTCTATGGACTTCAA
GAGCAACAGTGCTGTGGCCTGGAGCAACAAATCTGACTTTGCATGTGCAAACGCCTTCAACAACAGCATT
ATTCCAGAAGATACCTTCTTCCCCAGCCCAGAAAGTTCCTGTGATGTCAAGCTGGTCGAGAAATCTTTTG
AAACAGATACGAACCTAAACTTTCAAAACCTGTCAGTGATTGGGTTCCGAATCCTCCTCCTGAAAGTGGC
CGGGTTTAATCTGCTCATGACGCTGCGGCTGTGGTCCAGCTGAGGAATTCATCAGAAGAGCCTCGAGGCG
GCCGCATGTGAGTCTCCCTATAGTGAGTCGTATTAATTTCGCGGGCGGAACCCCTATTTGTTTATTTTTC
TAAATACATTCAAATATGTATCCGCTCATGAGTAGCACCAGGCGTTTAAGGGCACCAATAACTGCCTTAA
AAAAATTACGCCCCGCCCTGCCACTCATCGCAGTACTGTTGTAATTCATTAAGCATTCTGCCGACATGGA
AGCCATCACAAACGGCATGATGAACCTGAATCGCCAGCGGCATCAGCACCTTGTCGCCTTGCGTATAATA
TTTGCCCATGGTGAAAACGGGGGCGAAGAAGTTGTCCATATTGGCCACGTTTAAATCAAAACTGGTGAAA
CTCACCCAGGGATTGGCTGAGACAAAAAACATATTCTCAATAAACCCTTTAGGGAAATAGGCCAGGTTTT
CACCGTAACACGCCACATCTTGCGAATATATGTGTAGAAACTGCCGGAAATCGTCGTGGTATTCACTCCA
GAGCGATGAAAACGTTTCAGTTTGCTCATGGAAAACGGTGTAACAAGGGTGAACACTATCCCATATCACC
AGCTCACCGTCTTTCATTGCCATACGAAATTCCGGATGAGCATTCATCAGGCGGGCAAGAATGTGAATAA
AGGCCGGATAAAACTTGTGCTTATTTTTCTTTACGGTCTTTAAAAAGGCCGTAATATCCAGCTGAACGGT
CTGGTTATAGGTACATTGAGCAACTGACTGAAATGCCTCAAAATGTTCTTTACGATGCCATTGGGATATA
TCAACGGTGGTATATCCAGTGATTTTTTTCTCCATTTTAGCTTCCTTAGCTCCTGAAAATCTCGATAACT
CAAAAAATACGCCCGGTAGTGATCTTATTTCATTATGGTGAAAGTTGGAACCTCTTACGTGCCGATCAAA
GTCTCATTTTCGCCAAAAGTTGTCATGACCAAAATCCCTTAACGTGAGTTTTCGTTCCACTGAGCGTCAG
ACCCCGTAGAAAAGATCAAAGGATCTTCTTGAGATCCTTTTTTTCTGCGCGTAATCTGCTGCTTGCAAAC
AAAAAAACCACCGCTACCAGCGGTGGTTTGTTTGCCGGATCAAGAGCTACCAACTCTTTTTCCGAAGGTA
ACTGGCTTCAGCAGAGCGCAGATACCAAATACTGTTCTTCTAGTGTAGCCGTAGTTAGGCCACCACTTCA
AGAACTCTGTAGCACCGCCTACATACCTCGCTCTGCTAATCCTGTTACCAGTGGCTGCTGCCAGTGGCGA
TAAGTCGTGTCTTACCGGGTTGGACTCAAGACGATAGTTACCGGATAAGGCGCAGCGGTCGGGCTGAACG
GGGGGTTCGTGCACACAGCCCAGCTTGGAGCGAACGACCTACACCGAACTGAGATACCTACAGCGTGAGC
TATGAGAAAGCGCCACGCTTCCCGAAGGGAGAAAGGCGGACAGGTATCCGGTAAGCGGCAGGGTCGGAAC
AGGAGAGCGCACGAGGGAGCTTCCAGGGGGAAACGCCTGGTATCTTTATAGTCCTGTCGGGTTTCGCCAC
CTCTGACTTGAGCGTCGATTTTTGTGATGCTCGTCAGGGGGGCGGAGCCTATGGAAAAACGCCAGCAATG
CGGCCTTTTTACGGTTCCTGGCCTTTTGCTGGCCTTTTGCTCACATGTTCTTTCCTGCGTTATCCCCTGA
TTCTGTGGATAACCGTATTACCGCCTTTGAGTGAGCTGATACCGCTCGCCGCAGCCGAACGACCGAGCGC
AGCGAGTCAGTGAGCGAGGAAGCCGAAAAATCAATAATCAGACAACAAGATGTGCGAACTCGATATTTTA
CACGACTCTCTTTACCAATTCTGCCCCGAATTACACTTAAAACGACTCAACAGCTTAACGTTGGCTTGCC
ACGCATTACTTGACTGTAAAACTCTCACTCTTACCGAACTTGGCCGTAACCTGCCAACCAAAGCGAGAAC
AAAACATAACATCAAACGAATCGACCGATTGTTAGGTAATCGTCACTTGCAGGAAGGTTTAAACGCATTT
AGGTGACACTATAGAAGTGTGTATCGCTCGAGGCTCTTCAGCATCTAGAGCCACCGGCATGAGCCACCAT
GGGTACCAGGCTCCTCTGCTGGGTGGCCTTCTGTCTCCTGGTGGAAGAACTCATAGAAGCTGGAGTGGTT
CAGTCTCCCAGATATAAGATTATAGAGAAAAAACAGCCTGTGGCTTTTTGGTGCAATCCTATTTCTGGCC
ACAATACCCTTTACTGGTACCTGCAGAACTTGGGACAGGGCCCGGAGCTTCTGATTCGATATGAGAATGA
GGAAGCAGTAGACGATTCACAGTTGCCTAAGGATCGATTTTCTGCAGAGAGGCTCAAAGGAGTAGACTCC
ACTCTCAAGATCCAGCCTGCAGAGCTTGGGGACTCGGCCGTGTACTTTAGTCTTCGTCACGAGACGTAAT
GGAGACCATGCGATATCCGTAGGTCTCGAAACCGTCTCGGGGTGAAGACATGAACCCTGACCCTGCCGTG
TACCAG
Features (pLannotate 1.2.2; 8 found; start..end, strand, type, name):
    437..455     -  promoter       T7 promoter: promoter for bacteriophage T7 RNA polymerase
    465..522     +  promoter       AmpR promoter (fragment): bla
    569..1225    -  CDS            cat: CAT_ECOLX - Experimental evidence at protein level: Swiss-Prot protein existence level 1. This enzyme is an effector of chloramphenicol resistance in bacteria. From Escherichia coli. This protein is used as a marker in many commonly used cloning vectors, such as pACYC184.
   1226..1328    -  promoter       cat promoter: promoter of the E. coli cat gene encoding chloramphenicol acetyltransferase
   1429..2017    +  rep_origin     ori: high-copy-number ColE1/pMB1/pBR322/pUC origin of replication
   2447..2465    +  promoter       SP6 promoter: promoter for bacteriophage SP6 RNA polymerase
   2519..2845    +  CDS            TRBV11-3 (fragment): TVBK3_HUMAN - Also known as TCRBV21S2A2 From Homo sapiens (Human).
   2923..390     +  CDS            TRAC (across the origin): TRAC_HUMAN - Also known as TCRA. Experimental evidence at protein level: Swiss-Prot protein existence level 1. Constant region of T cell receptor (TR) alpha chain (PubMed:24600447). Alpha-beta T cell receptors are antigen specific receptors which are essential to the immune response and are present on the cell surface of T lymphocytes. Recognize peptide-major histocompatibility (MH) (pMH) complexes that are displayed by antigen presenting cells (APC), a prerequisite for efficient T cell adaptive immunity against pathogens (PubMed:25493333). Binding of alpha-beta TR to pMH complex initiates TR-
