[The description below was written by a language model from this plasmid's Addgene catalogue record and pLannotate feature annotations shown in this document.]
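Description:
TRBV11-3 is a small bacterial cloning plasmid (about 2.9 kb by full-sequence NGS) built on the pGGA-select backbone and classed as a synthetic biology vector. It serves as a donor part in a modular system for assembling human T cell receptor genes. It replicates in E. coli from a high-copy ColE1/pUC-type origin and is selected with chloramphenicol through a cat gene driven by its native cat promoter. A short fragment of the AmpR promoter is also detected, but there is no ampicillin resistance gene. SP6 and T7 phage promoters flank the insert region in the arrangement typical of this backbone family. They can act as sequencing or in vitro transcription landmarks, and the record does not indicate any mammalian promoter or expression cassette.

The payload is human sequence, listed as TRBV11-3-TRAC. The annotation shows a TRBV11-3 variable gene segment of the TCR beta chain, called as a fragment, followed after a short unannotated gap by a coding region matching TRAC, the constant region of the TCR alpha chain, which wraps across the numbering origin of the circular record. No mutations are reported. The catalogue gives an insert size of 428 bp, whereas the two annotated human segments together span noticeably more than that, so the listed figure may describe only part of the payload.

According to the stated purpose, the plasmid supplies a defined TRBV allele together with TRAC so that full TCRs can be generated by cloning, presumably by combining it with CDR3/J-containing and other chain fragments. The cloning method and the exact junction or restriction sites are not stated. The associated work concerns scalable TCR synthesis and screening for antigen reactivity mapping.
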