Addgene plasmid #237934: TRBV11-3
Purpose: Encodes TRBV11-3 allele and TRAC to generate TCRs via cloning
Depositing lab: Michael Birnbaum. Depositing organization: Massachusetts Institute of Technology. Publication: Scalable TCR synthesis and screening enable antigen reactivity mapping in vitiligo. Gaglione SA, Mukkamala RS, Krishna C, Smith BE, Wadsworth MH 2nd, Jelinsky SA, Perez CR, Schmidt-Hong L, Katz EL, Gellatly KJ, Ali LR, Shen J, Holec PV, Zhao QH, Chan AO, Xu EJK, Kravarik KM, Guzova JA, Dobson CS, Singh H, Garber M, Dougan M, Dougan SK, Harris JE, Winkler A, Birnbaum ME. Immunity. 2026 Feb 10;59(2):477-493.e9. doi: 10.1016/j.immuni.2026.01.001. Epub 2026 Jan 28. PubMed 41610844.
Backbone
  Vector backbone: pGGA-select
  Backbone manufacturer: Addgene Plasmid #195714
  Backbone size w/o insert (bp): 2518
  Vector type: Synthetic Biology
Growth in bacteria
  Bacterial resistance: Chloramphenicol, 25 μg/mL
  Growth temperature: 37°C
  Growth strain: DH5alpha
  Copy number: High Copy
Gene/Insert
  Gene/Insert name: TRBV11-3-TRAC
  Species: H. sapiens (human)
  Insert size (bp): 428
  Mutation: None
  Entrez Gene: TRBV11-3 (a.k.a. TCRBV11S3, TCRBV21S2A2, TRBV113)
  Cloning method: Unknown
Terms and licenses: Academic/Nonprofit Terms; Industry Terms: Not Available to Industry
Depositor comments: Please visit https://doi.org/10.1101/2025.04.24.649726 for bioRxiv preprint.
How to cite: TRBV11-3 was a gift from Michael Birnbaum (Addgene plasmid # 237934 ; http://n2t.net/addgene:237934 ; RRID:Addgene_237934)
